>Addgene plasmid #39821 | EKAR2G_design1_mTFP_105_Venus_195 | depositor partial sequence | sequence record 50439 | Biosensor
CCATGGCACACCATCACCACCACCACGGGAGCGGGGAGCAGAAACTAATATCAGAGGAGGATCTTGGCTC
AGGTTCAGGATCCGAGGACAAGGGCATCGTGAAGGTGAAGTCCGACATCTCCATGGAGGAGGACTCCTTC
ATCTACGAGATACACCTCAAGGGCGAGAACTTCCCCCCCAACGGCCCCGTGATGCAGAAGAAGACCACCG
GCTGGGACGCCTCCACCGAGAGGATGTACGTGCGCGACGGCGTGCTGAAGGGCGACGTCAAGCACAAGCT
GCTGCTGGAGGGCGGCGGCCACCACCGCGTTGACTTCAAGACCATCTACAGGGCCAAGAAGGCGGTGAAG
CTGCCCGACTATCACTTTGTGGACCACCGCATCGAGATCCTGAACCACGACAAGGACTACAACAAGGTGA
CCGTTTACGAGAGCGCCGTGGCCCGCAACTCCACCGACGGCATGGACGAGCTGTACAAGGGTGCTAGCGG
AGGAATGGTGAGCAAGGGCGAGGAGACCACAATGGGCGTAATCAAGCCCGACATGAAGATCAAGCTGAAG
ATGGAGGGCAACGTGAATGGCCACGCCTTCGTGATCGAGGGCGAGGGCGAGGGCAAGCCCTACGACGGCA
CCAACACCATCAACCTGGAGGTGAAGGAGGGAGCCCCCCTGCCCTTCTCCTACGACATTCTGACCACCGC
GTTCGCCTACGGCAACAGGGCCTTCACCAAGTACCCCGACGACATCCCCAACTACTTCAAGCAGTCCTTC
CCCGAGGGCTACTCTTGGGAGCGCACCATGACCTTCTCCGGAATGGCGGACGAGGAGAAGCTGCCGCCCG
GCTGGGAGAAGCGCATGAGCCGCAGCTCAGGCCGAGTGTACTACTTCAACCACATCACTAACGCCAGCCA
GTGGGAGCGGCCCAGCGGCAACAGCAGCAGTGGTGGCAAAAACGGGCAGGGGGAGCCTGCCAGGAAGCTG
CGCATTCTGCAGTCGACTAGGGAGCAAGGGCTTGTGCCCGGGTCTAGAGGCGGAGGTGGTGGAGGAGGTG
GAGGTGGTGGAGGTGGAGGTGGAGGTGGTGGCGGTGGTGGAGGAGGAGGAGCTAGAGGCGGAGGTGGTGG
AGGAGGTGGAGGTGGTGGAGGTGGAGGTGGAGGTGGTGGCGGTGGTGGAGGAGGAGGAGCCAGCGGCGGA
GGTGGTGGAGGAGGTGGAGGTGGTGGAGGTGGAGGTGGAGGTGGTGGCGGTGGTGGAGGAGGAGGAACCG
GTGCTGACCAACTGACTGAAGAGTGGTCGACGGTACAGCGGACCGCGCCTGACGTACCACGTACACCAGT
AGGAAAGGCAAAGCTTTCATTCCAATTCCCGCGGGCGCGGGACATCGCGGCCGCCATGCTGCTGCCCGAC
AACCACTACCTGAGCTACCAGTCCGCCCTGAGCAAAGACCCCAACGAGAAGCGCGATCACATGGTCCTGC
TGGAGTTCGTGACCGCCGCCGGGATCACTCTCGGCATGGACGAGCTGTACAAGGGTGGCAGCGGTGGCAT
GGTGAGCAAGGGCGAGGAGCTGTTCACCGGGGTGGTGCCCATCCTGGTCGAGCTGGACGGCGACGTAAAC
GGCCACAAGTTCAGCGTGTCCGGCGAGGGCGAGGGCGATGCCACCTACGGCAAGCTGACCCTGAAGCTGA
TCTGCACCACCGGCAAGCTGCCCGTGCCCTGGCCCACCCTCGTGACCACCCTGGGCTACGGCCTGATGTG
CTTCGCCCGCTACCCCGACCACATGAAGCAGCACGACTTCTTCAAGTCCGCCATGCCCGAAGGCTACGTC
CAGGAGCGCACCATCTTCTTCAAGGACGACGGCAACTACAAGACCCGCGCCGAGGTGAAGTTCGAGGGCG
ACACCCTGGTGAACCGCATCGAGCTGAAGGGCATCGACTTCAAGGAGGACGGCAACATCCTGGGGCACAA
GCTGGAGTACAACTACAACAGCCACAACGTCTATATCACCGCCGACAAGCAGAAGAACGGCATCAAGGCC
AACTTCAAGATCCGCCACAACATCGAGGACGGCGGCGTGCAGCTCGCCGACCACTACCAGCAGAACACCC
CCATCGGCGACGGCCCCGTGGGTACCGATATCCTTCAAAAAAAACTTGAAGAACTTGAACTTGACGAATG
AGATATCTAATGACTCGAG
