>Addgene plasmid #39821 | EKAR2G_design1_mTFP_105_Venus_195 | addgene partial sequence | sequence record 54630 | pTriExUP 5'-GGTTATTGTGCTGTCTCATCA-3'
ATACGACTCACTATAGGGGAATTGTGAGCGGATAACAATTCCCCGGAGTTAATCCGGGACCTTTAATTCA
ACCCAACACAATATATTATAGTTAAATAAGAATTATTATCAAATCATTTGTATATTAATTAAAATACTAT
ACTGTAAATTACATTTTATTTACAATCAAAGGAGATATACCATGGCACACCATCACCACCACCACGGGAG
CGGGGAGCAGAAACTAATATCAGAGGAGGATCTTGGCTCAGGTTCAGGATCCGAGGACAAGGGCATCGTG
AAGGTGAAGTCCGACATCTCCATGGAGGAGGACTCCTTCATCTACGAGATACACCTCAAGGGCGAGAACT
TCCCCCCCAACGGCCCCGTGATGCAGAAGAAGACCACCGGCTGGGACGCCTCCACCGAGAGGATGTACGT
GCGCGACGGCGTGCTGAAGGGCGACGTCAAGCACAAGCTGCTGCTGGAGGGCGGCGGCCACCACCGCGTT
GACTTCAAGACCATCTACAGGGCCAAGAAGGCGGTGAAGCTGCCCGACTATCACTTTGTGGACCACCGCA
TCGAGATCCTGAACCACGACAAGGACTACAACAAGGTGACCGTTTACGAGAGCGCCGTGGCCCGCAACTC
CACCGACGGCATGGACGAGCTGTACAAGGGTGCTAGCGGAGGAATGGTGAGCAAGGGCGAGGAGACCACA
ATGGGCGTAATCAAGCCCGACATGAAGATCAAGCTGAAGATGGAGGGCAACGTGAATGGCCACGCCTTCG
TGATCGAGGGCGAGGGCGAGGGCAAGCCCTACGACGGCACCAACACCATCAACCTGGAGGTGAAGGAGGG
AGCCCCCCTGCCC
