>Addgene plasmid #39821 | EKAR2G_design1_mTFP_105_Venus_195 | addgene partial sequence | sequence record 54741 | pTriExDOWN 5'-TCGATCTCAGTGGTATTTGTG-3'
CCTTCTGATAGGCAGCCTGCACCTGAGGTTAATCACTTAGTGATGGTGATGGTGATGGTGGTGCTCGAGT
CATTAGATATCTCATTCGTCAAGTTCAAGTTCTTCAAGTTTTTTTTGAAGGATATCGGTACCCACGGGGC
CGTCGCCGATGGGGGTGTTCTGCTGGTAGTGGTCGGCGAGCTGCACGCCGCCGTCCTCGATGTTGTGGCG
GATCTTGAAGTTGGCCTTGATGCCGTTCTTCTGCTTGTCGGCGGTGATATAGACGTTGTGGCTGTTGTAG
TTGTACTCCAGCTTGTGCCCCAGGATGTTGCCGTCCTCCTTGAAGTCGATGCCCTTCAGCTCGATGCGGT
TCACCAGGGTGTCGCCCTCGAACTTCACCTCGGCGCGGGTCTTGTAGTTGCCGTCGTCCTTGAAGAAGAT
GGTGCGCTCCTGGACGTAGCCTTCGGGCATGGCGGACTTGAAGAAGTCGTGCTGCTTCATGTGGTCGGGG
TAGCGGGCGAAGCACATCAGGCCGTAGCCCAGGGTGGTCACGAGGGTGGGCCAGGGCACGGGCAGCTTGC
CGGTGGTGCAGATCAGCTTCAGGGTCAGCTTGCCGTAGGTGGCATCGCCCTCGCCCTCGCCGGACACGCT
GAACTTGTGGCCGTTTACGTCGCCGTCCAGCTCGACCAGGATGGGCACCACCCCGGTGAACAGCTCCTCG
CCCTTGCTCACCATGCCACCGCTGCCACCCTTGTACAGCTCGTCCATGCCGAGAGTGATCCCGGCGGCGG
TCACGAACTCCAGCAGGACCATGTGATCGCGCTTCTCGTTGGGGTCTTTGCTCAGGGCGGACTGGTAGCT
CAGGTAGTGGTTGTCGGGCAGCAGCATGGCGGCCGCGATGTCCCGCGCCCGCGGGAATTGGAATGAAAGC
TTTGCCTTTCCTACTGGTGTACGTGGTACGTCAGG
