[The description below was written by a language model from this plasmid's Addgene catalogue record.]
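Description:
EKAR2G_design1_mTFP_105_Venus_195 is a roughly 7 kb expression plasmid built on the pTriEx4 backbone (Novagen), a multi-host vector catalogued for expression in mammalian, bacterial and insect cells. It is maintained in E. coli as a high-copy plasmid under ampicillin selection. No feature table accompanies the record, so the origin of replication and the other backbone elements are not itemised; the only promoter the record names is CMV, which drives expression in mammalian cells.

The payload is a synthetic insert of about 2.2 kb described as an Erk activity reporter, cloned between PacI and XhoI sites that both remain intact, and carrying an N-terminal His-Myc tag useful for purification and immunodetection. It is a genetically encoded FRET biosensor of the EKAR family, and part of it derives from an earlier published fluorescent ERK sensor. The plasmid name indicates a second-generation EKAR ("2G", design 1) that pairs mTFP as donor with Venus as acceptor. The numbers 105 and 195 probably designate particular variants of each fluorophore, such as circular permutation positions, but the record does not define them. In sensors of this type, phosphorylation of an ERK substrate segment changes the conformation of the protein and therefore the energy transfer between the two fluorescent proteins, giving a ratiometric readout of kinase activity. The record does not list the sensing domains themselves.

The construct belongs to a toolkit of biosensor variants created to optimise FRET sensitivity, and it is typically used for live-cell imaging of ERK signalling dynamics in space and time.
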