Addgene plasmid #39821: EKAR2G_design1_mTFP_105_Venus_195
Depositing lab: Olivier Pertz. Depositing organization: University of Basel. Publication: A Versatile Toolkit to Produce Sensitive FRET Biosensors to Visualize Signaling in Time and Space. Fritz RD, Letzelter M, Reimann A, Martin K, Fusco L, Ritsma L, Ponsioen B, Fluri E, Schulte-Merker S, van Rheenen J, Pertz O. Sci Signal. 2013 Jul 23;6(285):rs12. doi: 10.1126/scisignal.2004135. PubMed 23882122.
Backbone
  Vector backbone: pTriEx4
  Backbone manufacturer: Novagen
  Backbone size w/o insert (bp): 4900
  Total vector size (bp): 7050
  Vector type: Mammalian Expression, Bacterial Expression, Insect Expression
Growth in bacteria
  Bacterial resistance: Ampicillin, 100 μg/mL
  Growth temperature: 37°C
  Growth strain: Top10
  Copy number: High Copy
Gene/Insert
  Gene/Insert name: Erk activity reporter
  Species: Synthetic
  Insert size (bp): 2189
  Promoter: CMV
  Tag / fusion protein: His-Myc (N terminal on insert)
  Cloning method: Restriction Enzyme; 5′ cloning site PacI (not destroyed); 3′ cloning site XhoI (not destroyed)
  Sequencing primers: 5′ ctggttattgtgctgtctc; 3′ tcagtggtatttgtga
Resource information
  A portion of this plasmid was derived from a plasmid made by: Karel Svoboda, Janelia Farm Research Campus, Howard Hughes Medical Institute, Ashburn
Terms and licenses: Academic/Nonprofit Terms; Industry Terms: Not Available to Industry
Depositor comments: A genetically encoded fluorescent sensor of ERK activity. 2008. PNAS 205(49)
How to cite: EKAR2G_design1_mTFP_105_Venus_195 was a gift from Olivier Pertz (Addgene plasmid # 39821 ; http://n2t.net/addgene:39821 ; RRID:Addgene_39821)
